Addgene plasmid #26035: MBP-CRY1-PHR
Depositing lab: Johann Deisenhofer. Depositing organization: University of Texas Southwestern Medical Center. Publication: Structure of the photolyase-like domain of cryptochrome 1 from Arabidopsis thaliana. Brautigam CA, Smith BS, Ma Z, Palnitkar M, Tomchick DR, Machius M, Deisenhofer J. Proc Natl Acad Sci U S A. 2004 Aug 17. 101(33):12142-7. 10.1073/pnas.0404851101 PubMed 15299148.
Backbone
  Vector backbone: pMAL
  Backbone size w/o insert (bp): 5000
  Vector type: Bacterial Expression
Growth in bacteria
  Bacterial resistance: Ampicillin, 100 μg/mL
  Growth temperature: 37°C
  Growth strain: DH5alpha
  Copy number: Unknown
Gene/Insert
  Gene/Insert name: CRY1
  Species: A. thaliana (mustard weed)
  Insert size (bp): 1500
  Entrez Gene: CRY1 (a.k.a. AT4G08920, ATCRY1, BLU1, BLUE LIGHT UNINHIBITED 1, CRYPTOCHROME 1 APOPROTEIN (BLUE LIGHT PHOTORECEPTOR, ELONGATED HYPOCOTYL 4, HY4, OOP2, OUT OF PHASE 2, T3H13.14, T3H13_14, cryptochrome 1)
  Tag / fusion protein: MBP (N terminal on backbone)
  Cloning method: Restriction Enzyme
  Sequencing primers: 5′ n/a
Terms and licenses: Academic/Nonprofit Terms; Industry Terms: Not Available to Industry
How to cite: MBP-CRY1-PHR was a gift from Johann Deisenhofer (Addgene plasmid # 26035 ; http://n2t.net/addgene:26035 ; RRID:Addgene_26035)
