[The description below was written by a language model from this plasmid's Addgene catalogue record.]
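Description:
MBP-CRY1-PHR is a bacterial expression plasmid built on a pMAL backbone (about 5 kb without insert) that carries roughly 1.5 kb of the Arabidopsis thaliana CRY1 gene, which encodes the blue-light photoreceptor cryptochrome 1 (also known as HY4 or BLU1). As the name indicates, the insert corresponds to the photolyase-homology region (PHR), the N-terminal photolyase-like domain of the protein, rather than the full-length receptor. The fragment was introduced by restriction enzyme cloning, so that it is fused downstream of the maltose-binding protein (MBP) supplied by the backbone. The product is therefore an N-terminally MBP-tagged CRY1-PHR fusion. The plasmid is selected in E. coli with ampicillin; its copy number is listed as unknown. The record gives no feature table, so the promoter, origin of replication and any protease cleavage site between MBP and the insert are not stated. pMAL-series vectors generally drive the MBP fusion from an IPTG-inducible tac promoter, but this is not confirmed for this particular construct.

The MBP moiety typically improves the solubility and yield of difficult recombinant proteins and allows affinity purification on amylose resin. That suits a plant flavoprotein domain being produced in a bacterial host. The associated publication reports the structure of the photolyase-like domain of Arabidopsis cryptochrome 1, which points to recombinant production of this domain for structural and biochemical study. The record does not specify whether this exact plasmid supplied the crystallised protein.
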