>Addgene plasmid #26035 | MBP-CRY1-PHR | addgene partial sequence | sequence record 32224 | 26035 with MBP-F
TCGAGGGTAGGCCTGAATTCCAAAGAGGGCGATCGGCTATGTCTGGTTCTGTATCTGGTTGTGGTTCTGG
TGGTTGTAGTATTGTATGGTTTAGAAGAGATCTTAGGGTTGAAGATAATCCAGCTTTAGCAGCAGCAGTA
AGAGCTGGTCCAGTGATTGCTCTGTTTGTTTGGGCACCAGAAGAAGAAGGACACTATCATCCAGGTAGGG
TTTCTAGGTGGTGGCTCAAGAACAGTTTGGCTCAGCTTGATTCTTCTCTTAGAAGTCTTGGTACTTGTCT
TATCACCAAGAGATCTACTGATAGTGTTGCTTCTCTTCTTGATGTTGTTAAATCCACTGGTGCTTCTCAG
ATCTTCTTCAACCATTTGTATGATCCATTGTCTTTGGTGCGTGATCACCGAGCTAAAGATGTTTTGACGG
CGCAAGGCATAGCGGTTCGATCATTCAACGCAGACTTGCTTTATGAGCCATGGGAAGTGACTGATGAATT
AGGCCGTCCTTTCTCTATGTTTGCTGCGTTTTGGGAGAGATGTCTTAGTATGCCTTATGACCCTGAGTCT
CCTCTTCTTCCACCTAAGAAGATCATTTCAGGGGATGTGTCTAAATGTGTTGCGGATCCATTGGTGTTTG
AGGATGACTCTGAGAAAGGAAGCAATGCACTTCTGGCTCGTGCTTGGTCTCCTGGATGGAGTAATGGTGA
TAAAGCTCTCACAACGTTTATAAACGGTCCATTGCTTGAATACTCTAAGAACCGCAGAAAAGCCGATAGT
GCTACAACCTCGTTTCTTTCTCCACACTTGCATTTTGGGGAAGTGAGTGTGAGAAAAGTTTTTCATCTTG
TTCGGATCAAACAGGTCGCGTGGGCAAACGAAGGAAACGAGGCCGGGGAAGAAAGCGTGAATCTTTTCCT
GAA
